>Addgene plasmid #60120 | 2PD0 | depositor partial sequence | sequence record 96074 | Insert DNA Sequence
AAACTATTGGGAGTTAATAGTTTTGCTCTAAGACAGTTTGTGGAGGGATACAGAGGAAGTTATATCCCAA
GAATGAGTCCTTATGAATTCTTGAGGAACGTAAATAATTACATTATCGAGAATAATCCTACATTAGTCGA
TGGGTATGCAGATTTCTGCAAACATATTTTTATTCCAAATTTTACAGAAGCAAAGCAATCAATTGTAAAG
ATCACAAATGAAAACGAAAAATATATTAAGACAGGGTATATTTCGAGGAGAGACGAAGAGATTCCAGTAT
TGTCAAGGTGGTTCCCAAAGGATTCCCCACCCGCATCACAACTAATTAAAAGCAAGTATTTAGATATCAT
TCTTTATAGTAAAGAACAGTGTGAGAAAGAATCAAGCATTATGAACTGTTGTCTACAAGATATTCTAGAT
GATAGGGAAAAGAACCCGGACTGGTATATAATATCAATTAAGGCGCAAAATGAAAGCTTTGAAGTCCCAA
TGGAGCCAATAACAATTCTTAGAAATACTTTAATAGAAGAGGGAGGTAGTGGGGTCCCATTGAAAAGAGA
AAAATACTTAGAGTCGGTAGAGTTTTGGAAGGAACATGCCATTGTATCTAGC
