>Addgene plasmid #60120 | 2PD0 | addgene partial sequence | sequence record 97202 | T7 5'-TAATACGACTCACTATAGGG-3'
AATTTTGTTTAACTTTAAAGAAGGAGATATACCATGGGCAGCAGCCATCATCATCATCATCACAGCAGCG
GCCTGGTTCCGCGTGGTAGTAAACTATTGGGAGTTAATAGTTTTGCTCTAAGACAGTTTGTGGAGGGATA
CAGAGGAAGTTATATCCCAAGAATGAGTCCTTATGAATTCTTGAGGAACGTAAATAATTACATTATCGAG
AATAATCCTACATTAGTCGATGGGTATGCAGATTTCTGCAAACATATTTTTATTCCAAATTTTACAGAAG
CAAAGCAATCAATTGTAAAGATCACAAATGAAAACGAAAAATATATTAAGACAGGGTATATTTCGAGGAG
AGACGAAGAGATTCCAGTATTGTCAAGGTGGTTCCCAAAGGATTCCCCACCCGCATCACAACTAATTAAA
AGCAAGTATTTAGATATCATTCTTTATAGTAAAGAACAGTGTGAGAAAGAATCAAGCATTATGAACTGTT
GTCTACAAGATATTCTAGATGATAGGGAAAAGAACCCGGACTGGTATATAATATCAATTAAGGCGCAAAA
TGAAAGCTTTGAAGTCCCAATGGAGCCAATAACAATTCTTAGAAATACTTTAATAGAAGAGGGAGGTAGT
GGGGTCCCATTGAAAAGAGAAAAATACTTAGAGTCGGTAGAGTTTTGGAAGGAACATGCCATTGTATCTA
GCTGATGACGAAGCTTGCGGCCGCACTCGAGCACCACCACCACCACCACTGAGATCCGGCTGCT
