>Addgene plasmid #60120 | 2PD0 | addgene partial sequence | sequence record 97203 | T7term 5'-GCTAGTTATTGCTCAGCGG-3'
AGCAGCCGGATCTCAGTGGTGGTGGTGGTGGTGCTCGAGTGCGGCCGCAAGCTTCGTCATCAGCTAGATA
CAATGGCATGTTCCTTCCAAAACTCTACCGACTCTAAGTATTTTTCTCTTTTCAATGGGACCCCACTACC
TCCCTCTTCTATTAAAGTATTTCTAAGAATTGTTATTGGCTCCATTGGGACTTCAAAGCTTTCATTTTGC
GCCTTAATTGATATTATATACCAGTCCGGGTTCTTTTCCCTATCATCTAGAATATCTTGTAGACAACAGT
TCATAATGCTTGATTCTTTCTCACACTGTTCTTTACTATAAAGAATGATATCTAAATACTTGCTTTTAAT
TAGTTGTGATGCGGGTGGGGAATCCTTTGGGAACCACCTTGACAATACTGGAATCTCTTCGTCTCTCCTC
GAAATATACCCTGTCTTAATATATTTTTCGTTTTCATTTGTGATCTTTACAATTGATTGCTTTGCTTCTG
TAAAATTTGGAATAAAAATATGTTTGCAGAAATCTGCATACCCATCGACTAATGTAGGATTATTCTCGAT
AATGTAATTATTTACGTTCCTCAAGAATTCATAAGGACTCATTCTTGGGATATAACTTCCTCTGTATCCC
TCCACAAACTGTCTTAGAGCAAAACTATTAACTCCCAATAG
