[The description below was written by a language model from this plasmid's Addgene catalogue record.]
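Description:
2PD0 is a bacterial expression plasmid built on the p28a-LIC backbone, a vector adapted for ligation-independent cloning. It is recorded as a high-copy plasmid selected with kanamycin. The record does not list the origin of replication or other backbone features, and no feature table is provided, so the details of the vector architecture beyond the named parts are not stated.

The insert is a 612 bp coding fragment from Cryptosporidium parvum, corresponding to the gene locus cgd2_2020 and designated Cp-PFA0230c, a name that suggests it was selected as the counterpart of the Plasmodium falciparum gene PFA0230c, though the record does not say so. It was introduced by ligation-independent cloning and is expressed from a T7 promoter, which requires a host strain supplying T7 RNA polymerase for protein production. An N-terminal 6xHis tag is fused to the insert, allowing purification of the recombinant protein by immobilised metal affinity chromatography. The insert can be sequenced with standard T7 promoter and T7 terminator primers, indicating that it sits within a conventional T7 expression cassette.

The construct was made for structure determination, and its name matches the Protein Data Bank entry 2PD0 associated with the expressed protein. As is common for structural genomics clones, the insert may be a truncated fragment chosen for crystallisation rather than the full open reading frame. The mutation field refers to depositor comments that are not included here, so any sequence differences from the reference gene are unspecified. The function of the encoded protein is also not stated in the record.
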