Addgene plasmid #60120: 2PD0
Purpose: Bacterial expression for structure determination; may not be full ORF
Depositing lab: Cheryl Arrowsmith. Depositing organization: University of Toronto.
Backbone
  Vector backbone: p28a-LIC
  Vector type: Bacterial Expression
Growth in bacteria
  Bacterial resistance: Kanamycin, 50 μg/mL
  Growth temperature: 37°C
  Growth strain: DH5alpha
  Copy number: High Copy
Gene/Insert
  Gene/Insert name: Cp-PFA0230c:MS-C01:C9434 (alt names: PDB ID: 2PD0; cgd2_2020; CP-PFA0230c_dml-X01:C201210)
  Species: Cryptosporidium parvum
  Insert size (bp): 612
  Mutation: See comments
  Promoter: T7
  Tag / fusion protein: 6xHis (N terminal on insert)
  Cloning method: Ligation Independent Cloning
  Sequencing primers: 5′ T7; 3′ T7 Terminal
Terms and licenses: Academic/Nonprofit Terms; Industry Terms: Not Available to Industry
How to cite: 2PD0 was a gift from Cheryl Arrowsmith (Addgene plasmid # 60120 ; http://n2t.net/addgene:60120 ; RRID:Addgene_60120)
